>Addgene plasmid #184616 | pCIS.MTRIA-PAF | addgene full sequence | sequence record 364907 | Addgene NGS Result
CGTTACATAACTTACGGTAAATGGCCCGCCTGGCTGACCGCCCAACGACCCCCGCCCATTGACGTCAATA
ATGACGTATGTTCCCATAGTAACGCCAATAGGGACTTTCCATTGACGTCAATGGGTGGAGTATTTACGGT
AAACTGCCCACTTGGCAGTACATCAAGTGTATCATATGCCAAGTACGCCCCCTATTGACGTCAATGACGG
TAAATGGCCCGCCTGGCATTATGCCCAGTACATGACCTTATGGGACTTTCCTACTTGGCAGTACATCTAC
GTATTAGTCATCGCTATTACCATGGTCGAGGTGAGCCCCACGTTCTGCTTCACTCTCCCCATCTCCCCCC
CCTCCCCACCCCCAATTTTGTATTTATTTATTTTTTAATTATTTTGTGCAGCGATGGGGGCGGGGGGGGG
GGGGGSGCGCGCCAGGCGGGGCGGGGCGGGGCGAGGGGCGGGGCGGGGCGAGGCGGAGAGGTGCGGCGGC
AGCCAATCAGAGCGGCGCGCTCCGAAAGTTTCCTTTTATGGCGAGGCGGCGGCGGCGGCGGCCCTATAAA
AAGCGAAGCGCGCGGCGGGCGGGAGTCGCTGCGCGCTGCCTTCGCCCCGTGCCCCGCTCCGCCGCCGCCT
CGCGCCGCCCGCCCCGGCTCTGACTGACCGCGTTACTCCCACAGGTGAGCGGGCGGGACGGCCCTTCTCC
TCCGGGCTGTAATTAGCGCTTGGTTTAATGACGGCTTGTTTCTTTTCTGTGGCTGCGTGAAAGCCTTGAG
GGGCTCCGGGAGGGCCCTTTGTGCGGGGGGAGCGGCTCGGGGGGTGCGTGCGTGTGTGTGTGCGTGGGGA
GCGCCGCGTGCGGCTCCGCGCTGCCCGGCGGCTGTGAGCGCTGCGGGCGCGGCGCGGGGCTTTGTGCGCT
CCGCAGTGTGCGCGAGGGGAGCGCGGCCGGGGGCGGTGCCCCGCGGTGCGGGGGGGGCTGCGAGGGGAAC
AAAGGCTGCGTGCGGGGTGTGTGCGTGGGGGGGTGAGCAGGGGGTGTGGGCGCGTCGGTCGGGCTGCAAC
CCCCCCTGCACCCCCCTCCCCGAGTTGCTGAGCACGGCCCGGCTTCGGGTGCGGGGCTCCGTACGGGGCG
TGGCGCGGGGCTCGCCGTGCCGGGCGGGGGGTGGCGGCAGGTGGGGGTGCCGGGCGGGGCGGGGCCGCCT
CGGGCCGGGGAGGGCTCGGGGGAGGGGCGCGGCGGCCCCCGGAGCGCCGGCGGCTGTCGAGGCGCGGCGA
GCCGCAGCCATTGCCTTTTATGGTAATCGTGCGAGAGGGCGCAGGGACTTCCTTTGTCCCAAATCTGTGC
GGAGCCGAAATCTGGGAGGCGCCGCCGCACCCCCTCTAGCGGGCGCGGGGCGAAGCGGTGCGGCGCCGGC
AGGAAGGAAATGGGCGGGGAGGGCCTTCGTGCGTCGCCGCGCCGCCGTCCCCTTCTCCCTCTCCAGCCTC
GGGGCTGTCCGCGGGGGGACGGCTGCCTTCGGGGGGGACGGGGCAGGGCGGGGTTCGGCTTCTGGCGTGT
GACCGGCGGCTCTAGAGCCTCTGCTAACCATGTTCATGCCTTCTTCTTTTTCCTACAGCTCCTGGGCAAC
GTGCTGGTTATTGTGCTGTCTCATCATTTTGGCAAAGGATTCCTCGAGACCATGGAGGGAACCACAGACC
AAGTTGTGACAGCAGCCTCTACAGCCAACAGCTCTGAATTCCTGGACTCCAACTTTCGCTACATGCTGTT
CTCTGTTGTTTACAGCATCTTCTTTATTGTGGGCTTATTGGCTAATGTGTATGTGCTGTTTATCCTCCAA
TGCCTGCGTGATGCAAAGGGCATGGGAGAGATTGGCATCTACATGACCAACCTGACCATTGCGGATCTAC
TTTTTGTGTGTGCCCTTCCCTTCTGGATCGGTTACTATAGCTGTGGAGGCCACTGGATTTACAAGGACTT
CCTGTGTGGACTGACGGGTTCATTCTTTTTCATCAACACCTATGGCACCATCCTCTTTCTGGGAGCCATC
AGTCTGAACAGATACTGTGCGGTGACTCAGCCTCTGAATATGACGGCTTGGAATCACAGACGTCGCGGGA
TCATTGTGTGTGTTCTGATCTGGCTGTGCACGGTGTCCATGGCCATTCCACACCTGACATCAGAGGGGAC
GCACACTGATAAAGACAACCTGACGCGATGCTTTGAAGGCTACCACAATGAAACGGACACAGAGAAGCGG
AAGGTTGCTGTTACTCATTTTTTAATCATTGGGTTGTTTTTCGTTGTTTTTTTCCTTGTCATGGTGTGCA
ACCTCCTCATTGTTCAAGCCTTACTCTGCTACAAAATATGGCGAAATTTCAAAGGGAAATTAAACGTCTA
TATCAAGGCCGACAAGCAGAAGAACGGCATCAAGGCGAACTTCCACATCCGCCACAACATCGAGGACGGC
GGCGTGCAGCTCGCCTACCACTACCAGCAGAACACCCCCATCGGCGACGGCCCCGTGCTGCTGCCCGACA
ACCACTACCTGAGCGTGCAGACCAAACTTTCGAAAGACCCCAACGAGAAGCGCGATCACATGGTCCTGCT
GGAGTTCGTGACCGCCGCCGGGATCACTCTCGGCATGGACGAGCTGTACAAGGGCGGTACCGGAGGGATG
ATGGTGAGAAAGGGCGAGGAGCTGTTCACCGGGGTGGTGCCCATCCTGGTCGAGCTGGACGGCGACGTAA
ACGGCCACAAGTTCAGCGTGTCCGGCGAGGGTGAGGGCGATGCCACCTACGGCAAGCTGACCCTGAAGTT
CATCTGCACCACCGGCAAGCTGCCCGTGCCCTGGCCCACCCTCGTGACCACCCTGACCTACGGCGTGCAG
TGCTTCAGCCGCTACCCCGACCACATGAAGCAGCACGACTTCTTCAAGTCCGCCATGCCCGAAGGCTACA
TCCAGGAGCGCACCATCTTCTTCAAGGACGACGGCCACTACAAGACCCGCGCCGAGGTGAAGTTCGAGGG
CGACACCCTGGTGAACCGCATCGAGCTGAAGGGCATCGACTTCAAGGAGGACGGCAACATCCTGGGGCAC
AAGCTGGAGTACAACTCAGTAATCTCCAAGGCAAAGATACGCACAGTGAAAATGCTGCTGGCAGTGGTGG
GTGTGTTTCTTCTGTGTTTCCTGCCTCACCATGTAGTCCAAGCCCCCTGGGTGCTGGCGGTGCTGAAGAT
CAAAGAAGGATGGGGCCATGTGGACTGGGACCAAAACACCCGTCAAACTTTAAACGATGCCCATCAGATC
ACATTGGTTCTAATGGGCCTCAACTGCATTTTGGATCCTGTGATTTATTATTTTGCCACAAAGAAGTTTA
GGAGGTTTATTATGGCACACCTGAAGAAGGTAGTAAAGGGAGAAGGGTGCTCCAACACACTCAACATACA
GAACTCTGTGGAGAGCAGAAATCACAGCCAGAGACTGCATAGTGTTCAACTGCAGCCCACCTTAGAACAA
CCCAATCAATCGTGAACTAGTTCTAGAGCGGCCGCTTCACTCCTCAGGTGCAGGCTGCCTATCAGAAGGT
GGTGGCTGGTGTGGCCAATGCCCTGGCTCACAAATACCACTGAGATCTTTTTCCCTCTGCCAAAAATTAT
GGGGACATCATGAAGCCCCTTGAGCATCTGACTTCTGGCTAATAAAGGAAATTTATTTTCATTGCAATAG
TGTGTTGGAATTTTTTGTGTCTCTCACTCGGAAGGACATATGGGAGGGCAAATCATTTAAAACATCAGAA
TGAGTATTTGGTTTAGAGTTTGGCAACATATGCCCATATGCTGGCTGCCATGAACAAAGGTTGGCTATAA
AGAGGTCATCAGTATATGAAACAGCCCCCTGCTGTCCATTCCTTATTCCATAGAAAAGCCTTGACTTGAG
GTTAGATTTTTTTTATATTTTGTTTTGTGTTATTTTTTTCTTTAACATCCCTAAAATTTTCCTTACATGT
TTTACTAGCCAGATTTTTCCTCCTCTCCTGACTACTCCCAGTCATAGCTGTCCCTCTTCTCTTATGAAGA
TCCCTCGACCTGGAGCTCCAGCTTTTGTTCCCTTTAGTGAGGGTTAATTTCGAGCTTGGCGTAATCATGG
TCATAGCTGTTTCCTGTGTGAAATTGTTATCCGCTCACAATTCCACACAACATACGAGCCGGAAGCATAA
AGTGTAAAGCCTGGGGTGCCTAATGAGTGAGCTAACTCACATTAATTGCGTTGCGCTCACTGCCCGCTTT
CCAGTCGGGAAACCTGTCGTGCCAGCTGCATTAATGAATCGGCCAACGCGCGGGGAGAGGCGGTTTGCGT
ATTGGGCGCTCTTCCGCTTCCTCGCTCACTGACTCGCTGCGCTCGGTCGTTCGGCTGCGGCGAGCGGTAT
CAGCTCACTCAAAGGCGGTAATACGGTTATCCACAGAATCAGGGGATAACGCAGGAAAGAACATGTGAGC
AAAAGGCCAGCAAAAGGCCAGGAACCGTAAAAAGGCCGCGTTGCTGGCGTTTTTCCATAGGCTCCGCCCC
CCTGACGAGCATCACAAAAATCGACGCTCAAGTCAGAGGTGGCGAAACCCGACAGGACTATAAAGATACC
AGGCGTTTCCCCCTGGAAGCTCCCTCGTGCGCTCTCCTGTTCCGACCCTGCCGCTTACCGGATACCTGTC
CGCCTTTCTCCCTTCGGGAAGCGTGGCGCTTTCTCATAGCTCACGCTGTAGGTATCTCAGTTCGGTGTAG
GTCGTTCGCTCCAAGCTGGGCTGTGTGCACGAACCCCCCGTTCAGCCCGACCGCTGCGCCTTATCCGGTA
ACTATCGTCTTGAGTCCAACCCGGTAAGACACGACTTATCGCCACTGGCAGCAGCCACTGGTAACAGGAT
TAGCAGAGCGAGGTATGTAGGCGGTGCTACAGAGTTCTTGAAGTGGTGGCCTAACTACGGCTACACTAGA
AGAACAGTATTTGGTATCTGCGCTCTGCTGAAGCCAGTTACCTTCGGAAAAAGAGTTGGTAGCTCTTGAT
CCGGCAAACAAACCACCGCTGGTAGCGGTGGTTTTTTTGTTTGCAAGCAGCAGATTACGCGCAGAAAAAA
AGGATCTCAAGAAGATCCTTTGATCTTTTCTACGGGGTCTGACGCTCAGTGGAACGAAAACTCACGTTAA
GGGATTTTGGTCATGAGATTATCAAAAAGGATCTTCACCTAGATCCTTTTAAATTAAAAATGAAGTTTTA
AATCAATCTAAAGTATATATGAGTAAACTTGGTCTGACAGTTACCAATGCTTAATCAGTGAGGCACCTAT
CTCAGCGATCTGTCTATTTCGTTCATCCATAGTTGCCTGACTCCCCGTCGTGTAGATAACTACGATACGG
GAGGGCTTACCATCTGGCCCCAGTGCTGCAATGATACCGCGAGACCCACGCTCACCGGCTCCAGATTTAT
CAGCAATAAACCAGCCAGCCGGAAGGGCCGAGCGCAGAAGTGGTCCTGCAACTTTATCCGCCTCCATCCA
GTCTATTAATTGTTGCCGGGAAGCTAGAGTAAGTAGTTCGCCAGTTAATAGTTTGCGCAACGTTGTTGCC
ATTGCTACAGGCATCGTGGTGTCACGCTCGTCGTTTGGTATGGCTTCATTCAGCTCCGGTTCCCAACGAT
CAAGGCGAGTTACATGATCCCCCATGTTGTGCAAAAAAGCGGTTAGCTCCTTCGGTCCTCCGATCGTTGT
CAGAAGTAAGTTGGCCGCAGTGTTATCACTCATGGTTATGGCAGCACTGCATAATTCTCTTACTGTCATG
CCATCCGTAAGATGCTTTTCTGTGACTGGTGAGTACTCAACCAAGTCATTCTGAGAATAGTGTATGCGGC
GACCGAGTTGCTCTTGCCCGGCGTCAATACGGGATAATACCGCGCCACATAGCAGAACTTTAAAAGTGCT
CATCATTGGAAAACGTTCTTCGGGGCGAAAACTCTCAAGGATCTTACCGCTGTTGAGATCCAGTTCGATG
TAACCCACTCGTGCACCCAACTGATCTTCAGCATCTTTTACTTTCACCAGCGTTTCTGGGTGAGCAAAAA
CAGGAAGGCAAAATGCCGCAAAAAAGGGAATAAGGGCGACACGGAAATGTTGAATACTCATACTCTTCCT
TTTTCAATATTATTGAAGCATTTATCAGGGTTATTGTCTCATGAGCGGATACATATTTGAATGTATTTAG
AAAAATAAACAAATAGGGGTTCCGCGCACATTTCCCCGAAAAGTGCCACCTG
[124 nt withheld, positions 6283-6406]
C
[91 nt withheld, positions 6408-6498]
A
[49 nt withheld, positions 6500-6548]
CCTTTGACGTTGGAGTCCACGTTCTTT
[37 nt withheld, positions 6576-6612]
ACCCTATCTCGGTCTATTCTTTTGATTTATAAGGGATTTTGCCGATTTCGGCCTATTGGTTAAAAAATGA
GCTGATTTAACAAAAATTTAACGCGAATTTTAACAAAATATTAACGCTTACAATTTCCATTCGCCATTCA
GGCTGCGCAACTGTTGGGAAGGGCGATCGGTGCGGGCCTCTTCGCTATTACGCCAGCTGGCGAAAGGGGG
ATGTGCTGCAAGGCGATTAAGTTGGGTAACGCCAGGGTTTTCCCAGTCACGACGTTGTAAAACGACGGCC
AGTGAATTGTAATACGACTCACTATAGGGCGAATTGGGTACCTAGTAATCAATTACGGGGTCATTAGTTC
ATAGCCCATATATGGAGTTCCG
Features (pLannotate 1.2.2; 20 found; start..end, strand, type, name):
      1..304     +  enhancer       CMV enhancer: human cytomegalovirus immediate early enhancer
    306..581     +  promoter       chicken β-actin promoter: No description available
    582..1598    +  intron         chimeric intron: chimera between introns from chicken β-actin and rabbit β-globin
   1596..1706    +  CDS            HBB (fragment): HBB_LEPEU - Experimental evidence at protein level: Swiss-Prot protein existence level 1. Involved in oxygen transport from the lung to the various peripheral tissues. From Lepus europaeus (European hare).
   2373..3095    +  CDS            cEGFP: cEGFP is a basic (constitutively fluorescent) green fluorescent protein published in 2008, derived from Aequorea victoria.
   3516..3535    -  misc_feature   MCS (fragment): pBluescript multiple cloning site
   3536..3610    +  CDS            HBB (fragment): HBB_PONPY - Experimental evidence at transcript level: Swiss-Prot protein existence level 2. Involved in oxygen transport from the lung to the various peripheral tissues. From Pongo pygmaeus (Bornean orangutan).
   3681..3736    +  polyA_signal   β-globin poly(A) signal: rabbit β-globin polyadenylation signal (Gil and Proudfoot, 1987)
   4091..4109    -  promoter       T3 promoter: promoter for bacteriophage T3 RNA polymerase
   4154..4170    -  protein_bind   lac operator: The lac repressor binds to the lac operator to inhibit transcription in E. coli. This inhibition can be relieved by adding lactose or isopropyl-β-D-thiogalactopyranoside (IPTG). lac repressor encoded by lacI
   4178..4208    -  promoter       lac promoter: promoter for the E. coli lac operon
   4223..4244    -  protein_bind   CAP binding site: CAP binding activates transcription in the presence of cAMP. E. coli catabolite activator protein
   4257..4349    -  CDS            lacI (fragment): lac repressor; lacI; The lac repressor binds to the lac operator to inhibit transcription in E. coli. This inhibition can be relieved by adding lactose or isopropyl-β-D-thiogalactopyranoside (IPTG).
   4532..5120    -  rep_origin     ori: high-copy-number ColE1/pMB1/pBR322/pUC origin of replication
   5291..6151    -  CDS            AmpR: β-lactamase; bla; confers resistance to ampicillin, carbenicillin, and related antibiotics
   6152..6256    -  promoter       AmpR promoter: bla
   6283..6711    +  rep_origin     f1 ori (sequence partly withheld): f1 bacteriophage origin of replication; arrow indicates direction of (+) strand synthesis
   6742..6899    -  CDS            lacZα (fragment): LacZα fragment of β-galactosidase; lacZ fragment
   6902..6920    +  promoter       T7 promoter: promoter for bacteriophage T7 RNA polymerase
   6935..6984    +  enhancer       CMV enhancer (fragment): human cytomegalovirus immediate early enhancer
