[The description below was written by a language model from this plasmid's Addgene catalogue record and pLannotate feature annotations shown in this document.]
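Description:
pCIS.MTRIA-PAF is a mammalian expression plasmid built on the pCIS backbone that encodes a genetically encoded fluorescent sensor for platelet-activating factor (PAF). It is maintained in E. coli as a high-copy plasmid through a ColE1/pUC-type origin and selected with ampicillin via the β-lactamase gene. The backbone also retains pBluescript-derived remnants, including an f1 phage origin, T7 and T3 promoters, and fragments of lacZα, the lac promoter/operator and the multiple cloning site, which play no part in mammalian expression.

The payload is a synthetic insert of about 1.85 kb, cloned between XhoI and SpeI sites and driven by the CAG promoter. In the feature table this promoter appears as its component parts: the CMV immediate-early enhancer, the chicken β-actin promoter and a chimeric β-actin/β-globin intron, which together give strong, broadly active transcription. Transcripts are terminated by a rabbit β-globin polyadenylation signal. The short HBB fragments annotated on either side of the insert are most likely β-globin exon sequences belonging to the CAG cassette and the 3′ region rather than part of the sensor. Within the insert, the only annotated element is a GFP-derived coding segment (called cEGFP by the annotation tool), sitting in the middle of the open reading frame with unannotated coding sequence on both sides. This is consistent with a fluorescent module embedded in a ligand-binding protein scaffold, but the record does not state the identity of the scaffold or the sensor's exact architecture.

The construct is intended for transfection into mammalian cells to report PAF through changes in green fluorescence. It was deposited in connection with work on fluorescent sensors for real-time measurement of extracellular signalling molecules.
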