Addgene plasmid #184616: pCIS.MTRIA-PAF
Purpose: For expression of a fluorescent sensor for platelet-activating factor in mammalian cells
Depositing lab: Hiroshi Hibino & Daisuke Ino. Depositing organization: The University of Osaka. Publication: A fluorescent sensor for real-time measurement of extracellular oxytocin dynamics in the brain. Ino D, Tanaka Y, Hibino H, Nishiyama M. Nat Methods. 2022 Sep 22. pii: 10.1038/s41592-022-01597-x. doi: 10.1038/s41592-022-01597-x. PubMed 36138174.
Backbone
  Vector backbone: pCIS
  Vector type: Mammalian Expression
Growth in bacteria
  Bacterial resistance: Ampicillin, 100 μg/mL
  Growth temperature: 37°C
  Growth strain: DH5alpha
  Copy number: High Copy
Gene/Insert
  Gene/Insert name: MTRIA-PAF (alt name: PAF biosensor)
  Species: Synthetic
  Insert size (bp): 1854
  Promoter: CAG promoter
  Cloning method: Restriction Enzyme; 5′ cloning site XhoI (unknown if destroyed); 3′ cloning site SpeI (unknown if destroyed)
Terms and licenses: Academic/Nonprofit Terms; Industry Terms: Not Available to Industry
Depositor comments: Please visit https://doi.org/10.1101/2021.07.30.454450 for bioRxiv preprint.
How to cite: pCIS.MTRIA-PAF was a gift from Hiroshi Hibino & Daisuke Ino (Addgene plasmid # 184616 ; http://n2t.net/addgene:184616 ; RRID:Addgene_184616)
